Addgene plasmid #183994: eDrFGFR1
Purpose: Optically controlled eDrFGFR1 expression in mammalian cells
Depositing lab: Dmitry Gerashchenko & Vladislav Verkhusha. Depositing organization: University of Helsinki, Institute of Biomedicine. Publication: A general approach for engineering RTKs optically controlled with far-red light. Leopold AV, Thankachan S, Yang C, Gerashchenko D, Verkhusha VV. Nat Methods. 2022 Jul;19(7):871-880. doi: 10.1038/s41592-022-01517-z. Epub 2022 Jun 9. PubMed 35681062.
Backbone
  Vector backbone: pEGFP-N1
  Vector type: Mammalian Expression
Growth in bacteria
  Bacterial resistance: Kanamycin, 50 μg/mL
  Growth temperature: 37°C
  Growth strain: DH5alpha
  Copy number: High Copy
Gene/Insert
  Gene/Insert name: eDrFGFR1
  Species: H. sapiens (human)
  Entrez Gene: FGFR1 (a.k.a. BFGFR, CD331, CEK, ECCL, FGFBR, FGFR-1, FLG, FLT-2, FLT2, HBGFR, HH2, HRTFDS, KAL2, N-SAM, OGD, bFGF-R-1)
  Tag / fusion protein: Ig kappa secretory signal, mCherry, Deinococcus radiodurans bacterial phytochrome (N terminal on insert)
  Cloning method: Restriction Enzyme; 5′ cloning site unknown (unknown if destroyed)
Terms and licenses: Academic/Nonprofit Terms; Industry Terms: Not Available to Industry
How to cite: eDrFGFR1 was a gift from Dmitry Gerashchenko & Vladislav Verkhusha (Addgene plasmid # 183994 ; http://n2t.net/addgene:183994 ; RRID:Addgene_183994)
