[The description below was written by a language model from this plasmid's Addgene catalogue record and pLannotate feature annotations shown in this document.]
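Description:
eDrFGFR1 is a mammalian expression plasmid built on the pEGFP-N1 backbone that encodes a far-red-light-controlled version of the human receptor tyrosine kinase FGFR1. It is maintained in bacteria at high copy through a ColE1/pUC-type origin and selected with kanamycin. The NeoR/KanR (aminoglycoside phosphotransferase) gene sits behind tandem bacterial (bla) and SV40 early promoters and is terminated by an HSV TK polyadenylation signal. The same marker can therefore also confer G418 resistance in mammalian cells. An f1 origin is also present. The short large T antigen, ble and bGH poly(A) fragments in the annotation appear to be backbone remnants rather than functional parts.

The payload is a single fusion open reading frame driven by the CMV immediate early enhancer and promoter and ending at an SV40 poly(A) signal. It begins with the mouse Igκ light-chain leader, which directs the protein into the secretory pathway. This is followed by mCherry as a constitutive red fluorescent marker and then by sequence from the Deinococcus radiodurans bacterial phytochrome. The automated annotation recognises only the chromophore-binding domain (DrCBD) of the phytochrome and leaves a gap of several hundred nucleotides before the FGFR1 fragment. That gap may hold additional phytochrome sequence or a linker, but the record does not define it. Only part of FGFR1 is present, and its exact boundaries are not stated.

The phytochrome module uses biliverdin as its chromophore. Placing it N-terminal to the receptor portion is intended to put receptor activity under optical rather than ligand control. The stated purpose is optically controlled eDrFGFR1 expression in mammalian cells, as part of a general strategy for engineering far-red-light-regulated receptor tyrosine kinases.
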