Features (pLannotate 1.2.2; 16 found; start..end, strand, type, name):
     61..364     +  enhancer       CMV enhancer: human cytomegalovirus immediate early enhancer
    365..568     +  promoter       CMV promoter: human cytomegalovirus (CMV) immediate early promoter
    597..659     +  sig_peptide    Igκ leader: leader sequence from mouse immunoglobulin κ light chain
    660..1361    +  CDS            mCherry: mCherry is a basic (constitutively fluorescent) red fluorescent protein published in 2004, derived from Discosoma sp.. It is reported to be a very rapidly-maturing monomer with low acid sensitivity.
   1401..2363    +  CDS            DrCBD: DrCBD is a basic (constitutively fluorescent) long stokes shift fluorescent protein published in 2009, derived from Deinococcus radiodurans. It requires the cofactor biliverdin for fluorescence.
   2919..4271    +  CDS            FGFR1 (fragment): FGFR1_HUMAN - Also known as BFGFR, CEK, FGFBR, FLG, FLT2, HBGFR. Experimental evidence at protein level: Swiss-Prot protein existence level 1. Tyrosine-protein kinase that acts as cell-surface receptor for fibroblast growth factors and plays an essential role in the regulation of embryonic development, cell proliferation, differentiation and migration. Required for normal mesoderm patterning and correct axial organization during embryonic development, normal skeletogenesis and normal development of the gonadotropin-releasing hormone (GnRH) neuronal system. Phosphorylates PLCG1, FRS2, GAB1 and
   4491..4572    +  CDS            large T antigen (fragment): large T antigen from SV40 (simian virus 40)
   4595..4716    +  polyA_signal   SV40 poly(A) signal: SV40 polyadenylation signal
   4750..5178    -  rep_origin     f1 ori (sequence partly withheld): f1 bacteriophage origin of replication; arrow indicates direction of (+) strand synthesis
   5205..5309    +  promoter       AmpR promoter: bla
   5311..5668    +  promoter       SV40 promoter: SV40 enhancer and early promoter
   5703..6497    +  CDS            NeoR/KanR: aminoglycoside phosphotransferase from Tn5; aph(3')-II (or nptII); confers resistance to neomycin, kanamycin, and G418 (Geneticin®)
   6518..6670    +  CDS            ble (fragment): BLE_KLEPN - Experimental evidence at protein level: Swiss-Prot protein existence level 1. Binding protein with a strong affinity to the bleomycin family of antibiotics. Binds to CL990; an antimitotic-antibiotic compound. From Klebsiella pneumoniae.
   6729..6776    +  polyA_signal   HSV TK poly(A) signal: herpes simplex virus thymidine kinase polyadenylation signal (Cole and Stacy, 1985)
   6867..6883    -  polyA_signal   bGH poly(A) signal (fragment): bovine growth hormone polyadenylation signal
   7105..7693    +  rep_origin     ori: high-copy-number ColE1/pMB1/pBR322/pUC origin of replication
>Addgene plasmid #183994 | eDrFGFR1 | addgene full sequence | sequence record 367688 | Addgene NGS Result
TAGTTATTAATAGTAATCAATTACGGGGTCATTAGTTCATAGCCCATATATGGAGTTCCGCGTTACATAA
CTTACGGTAAATGGCCCGCCTGGCTGACCGCCCAACGACCCCCGCCCATTGACGTCAATAATGACGTATG
TTCCCATAGTAACGCCAATAGGGACTTTCCATTGACGTCAATGGGTGGAGTATTTACGGTAAACTGCCCA
CTTGGCAGTACATCAAGTGTATCATATGCCAAGTACGCCCCCTATTGACGTCAATGACGGTAAATGGCCC
GCCTGGCATTATGCCCAGTACATGACCTTATGGGACTTTCCTACTTGGCAGTACATCTACGTATTAGTCA
TCGCTATTACCATGGTGATGCGGTTTTGGCAGTACATCAATGGGCGTGGATAGCGGTTTGACTCACGGGG
ATTTCCAAGTCTCCACCCCATTGACGTCAATGGGAGTTTGTTTTGGCACCAAAATCAACGGGACTTTCCA
AAATGTCGTAACAACTCCGCCCCATTGACGCAAATGGGCGGTAGGCGTGTACGGTGGGAGGTCTATATAA
GCAGAGCTGGTTTAGTGAACCGTCAGATCCGCTAGCATGGAGACAGACACACTCCTGCTATGGGTACTGC
TGCTCTGGGTTCCAGGTTCCACTGGTGACAGCAAGGGCGAGGAGGATAACATGGCCATCATCAAGGAGTT
CATGCGCTTCAAGGTGCACATGGAGGGCTCCGTGAACGGCCACGAGTTCGAGATCGAGGGCGAGGGCGAG
GGCCGCCCCTACGAGGGCACCCAGACCGCCAAGCTGAAGGTGACCAAGGGTGGCCCCCTGCCCTTCGCCT
GGGACATCCTGTCCCCTCAGTTCATGTACGGCTCCAAGGCCTACGTGAAGCACCCCGCCGACATCCCCGA
CTACTTGAAGCTGTCCTTCCCCGAGGGCTTCAAGTGGGAGCGCGTGATGAACTTCGAGGACGGCGGCGTG
GTGACCGTGACCCAGGACTCCTCCCTGCAGGACGGCGAGTTCATCTACAAGGTGAAGCTGCGCGGCACCA
ACTTCCCCTCCGACGGCCCCGTAATGCAGAAGAAGACCATGGGCTGGGAGGCCTCCTCCGAGCGGATGTA
CCCCGAGGACGGCGCCCTGAAGGGCGAGATCAAGCAGAGGCTGAAGCTGAAGGACGGCGGCCACTACGAC
GCTGAGGTCAAGACCACCTACAAGGCCAAGAAGCCCGTGCAGCTGCCCGGCGCCTACAACGTCAACATCA
AGTTGGACATCACCTCCCACAACGAGGACTACACCATCGTGGAACAGTACGAACGCGCCGAGGGCCGCCA
CTCCACCGGCGGCATGGACGAGCTGTACAAGGAATTCAGTGCTGGTAGTGCTGGTAGTGCTGGCACCGGT
ATGAGCCGGGACCCGTTGCCCTTTTTTCCACCGCTTTACCTTGGTGGCCCGGAAATTACCACCGAGAACT
GCGAGCGCGAGCCGATTCATATTCCCGGCAGCATCCAGCCGCACGGCGCCCTGCTCACTGCCGACGGGCA
CAGCGGCGAGGTGCTCCAGATGAGCCTCAACGCGGCCACTTTTCTGGGACAGGAACCCACAGTGCTGCGC
GGACAGACCCTCGCCGCACTGCTGCCCGAGCAGTGGCCCGCGCTGCAAGCGGCCCTGCCCCCCGGCTGCC
CCGACGCCCTGCAATACCGCGCAACGCTGGACTGGCCTGCCGCCGGGCACCTTTCGCTGACGGTGCACCG
GGTCGGCGAGTTGCTGATTCTGGAGTTCGAGCCGACGGAGGCCTGGGACAGCACCGGGCCGCACGCGCTG
CGCAACGCGATGTTCGCGCTCGAAAGTGCCCCCAACCTGCGGGCGCTGGCCGAGGTGGCGACCCAGACGG
TCCGCGAGCTGACGGGCTTTGACCGGGTGATGCTCTACAAATTTGCCCCCGACGCCACCGGCGAAGTGAT
TGCCGAGGCCCGCCGTGAGGGGCTGCACGCCTTTCTGGGCCACCGTTTTCCCGCGTCGGACATTCCGGCG
CAGGCCCGCGCGCTCTACACCCGGCACCTGCTGCGCCTGACCGCCGACACCCGCGCCGCCGCCGTGCCGC
TCGATCCCGTCCTCAACCCGCAGACGAATGCGCCCACCCCGCTGGGCGGCGCCGTGCTGCGCGCCACCTC
GCCCATGCACATGCAGTACCTGCGGAACATGGGCGTCGGGTCGAGCCTGTCGGTGTCGGTGGTGGTCGGC
GGCCAGCTCTGGGGCCTGATCGCCTGCCACCACCAGACGCCCTACGTGTTGCCGCCCGACCTGCGAACCA
CGCTCGAATACCTGGGCCGCTTGCTGAGCCTGCAAGTTCAGGTCAAGGAAGCGGCGGACGTGGCGGCCTT
TCGCCAGAGCCTGCGGGAGCACCACGCGCGGGTGGCCCTCGCGGCGGCGCACTCGCTCTCGCCGCACGAC
ACCCTCAGTGACCCGGCGCTTGACCTGCTGGGCCTGATGCGGGCCGGGGGCCTGATTCTGCGTTTCGAGG
GCCGCTGGCAGACGTTGGGTGAAGTGCCGCCTGCCCCGGCGGTGGACGCGCTGCTGGCGTGGCTCGAAAC
CCAGCCGGGCGCCCTGGTCCAGACCGACGCGCTAGGCCAACTGTGGCCCGCCGGCGCCGATCTCGCCCCC
AGCGCAGCGGGCCTGCTCGCCATCAGCGTGGGCGAGGGCTGGTCGGAGTGCCTCGTCTGGCTGCGGCCCG
AACTGCGGCTGGAGGTCGCCTGGGGCGGGGCCACTCCTGACCAGGCGAAAGACGACCTCGGGCCGCGCCA
CTCATTCGACACCTACCTCGAAGAAAAACGCGGCTACGCCGAGCCCTGGCATCCCGGCGAAATCGAGGAG
GCGCAGGATCTACGTGACACATTGACCGGGGCGCTGGGCGAGTACTTTTATTTCTCCATCGTCTCTGCGG
TGGTTGGCATTCTGCTGGTCGTGGTCTTGGGGGTGGTCTTTGGGATCCTCTCTAGAAAGATGAAGAGTGG
TACCAAGAAGAGTGACTTCCACAGCCAGATGGCTGTGCACAAGCTGGCCAAGAGCATCCCTCTGCGCAGA
CAGGTAACAGTGTCTGCTGACTCCAGTGCATCCATGAACTCTGGGGTTCTTCTGGTTCGGCCATCACGGC
TCTCCTCCAGTGGGACTCCCATGCTAGCAGGGGTCTCTGAGTATGAGCTTCCCGAAGACCCTCGCTGGGA
GCTGCCTCGGGACAGACTGGTCTTAGGCAAACCCCTGGGAGAGGGCTGCTTTGGGCAGGTGGTGTTGGCA
GAGGCTATCGGGCTGGACAAGGACAAACCCAACCGTGTGACCAAAGTGGCTGTGAAGATGTTGAAGTCGG
ACGCAACAGAGAAAGACTTGTCAGACCTGATCTCAGAAATGGAGATGATGAAGATGATCGGGAAGCATAA
GAATATCATCAACCTGCTGGGGGCCTGCACGCAGGATGGTCCCTTGTATGTCATCGTGGAGTATGCCTCC
AAGGGCAACCTGCGGGAGTACCTGCAGGCCCGGAGGCCCCCAGGGCTGGAATACTGCTACAACCCCAGCC
ACAACCCAGAGGAGCAGCTCTCCTCCAAGGACCTGGTGTCCTGCGCCTACCAGGTGGCCCGAGGCATGGA
GTATCTGGCCTCCAAGAAGTGCATACACCGAGACCTGGCAGCCAGGAATGTCCTGGTGACAGAGGACAAT
GTGATGAAGATAGCAGACTTTGGCCTCGCACGGGACATTCACCACATCGACTACTATAAAAAGACAACCA
ACGGCCGACTGCCTGTGAAGTGGATGGCACCCGAGGCATTATTTGACCGGATCTACACCCACCAGAGTGA
TGTGTGGTCTTTCGGGGTGCTCCTGTGGGAGATCTTCACTCTGGGCGGCTCCCCATACCCCGGTGTGCCT
GTGGAGGAACTTTTCAAGCTGCTGAAGGAGGGTCACCGCATGGACAAGCCCAGTAACTGCACCAACGAGC
TGTACATGATGATGCGGGACTGCTGGCATGCAGTGCCCTCACAGAGACCCACCTTCAAGCAGCTGGTGGA
AGACCTGGACCGCATCGTGGCCTTGACCTCCAACCAGGAGTACCTGGACCTGTCCATGCCCCTGGACCAG
TACTCCCCCAGCTTTCCCGACACCCGGAGCTCTACGTGCTCCTCAGGGGAGGATTCCGTCTTCTCTCATG
AGCCGCTGCCCGAGGAGCCCTGCCTGCCCCGACACCCAGCCCAGCTTGCCAATGGCGGACTCAAACGCCG
CTCTAGAGGCGGTGGTGGCAGCGGAGGAGGGGGGAGCGGCGGCGGTGGCAGTGGCGGCGGCGGTAGTCGC
AGCCGCTTTGTGAAAAAAGATAGCGCCGGCAGTGCGGGTAGTGCGGGGAGCGCCGGTAGCTATCTGGCGA
ACGAAATTCTGTGGGGCAGCGCTGGTAGCGCAGGAAGCGCCGGCAGTGCAGGGTTTTGCTATGAAAACGA
AGTGGCGCTGTCATAATCAGCCATACCACATTTGTAGAGGTTTTACTTGCTTTAAAAAACCTCCCACACC
TCCCCCTGAACCTGAAACATAAAATGAATGCAATTGTTGTTGTTAACTTGTTTATTGCAGCTTATAATGG
TTACAAATAAAGCAATAGCATCACAAATTTCACAAATAAAGCATTTTTTTCACTGCATTCTAGTTGTGGT
TTGTCCAAACTCATCAATGTATCTTAAGGCGTAAATTGTAAGCGTTAATATTTTGTTAAAATTCGCGTTA
AATTTTTGTTAAATCAGCTCATTTTTTAACCAATAGGCCGAAATCGGCAAAATCCCTTATAAATCAAAAG
AATAGACCGAGATAGGGT
[37 nt withheld, positions 4849-4885]
AAAGAACGTGGACTCCAACGTCAAAGG
[49 nt withheld, positions 4913-4961]
T
[91 nt withheld, positions 4963-5053]
G
[124 nt withheld, positions 5055-5178]
CAGGTGGCACTTTTCGGGGAAATGTGCGCGGAACCCCTATTTGTTTATTTTTCTAAATACATTCAAATAT
GTATCCGCTCATGAGACAATAACCCTGATAAATGCTTCAATAATATTGAAAAAGGAAGAGTCCTGAGGCG
GAAAGAACCAGCTGTGGAATGTGTGTCAGTTAGGGTGTGGAAAGTCCCCAGGCTCCCCAGCAGGCAGAAG
TATGCAAAGCATGCATCTCAATTAGTCAGCAACCAGGTGTGGAAAGTCCCCAGGCTCCCCAGCAGGCAGA
AGTATGCAAAGCATGCATCTCAATTAGTCAGCAACCATAGTCCCGCCCCTAACTCCGCCCATCCCGCCCC
TAACTCCGCCCAGTTCCGCCCATTCTCCGCCCCATGGCTGACTAATTTTTTTTATTTATGCAGAGGCCGA
GGCCGCCTCGGCCTCTGAGCTATTCCAGAAGTAGTGAGGAGGCTTTTTTGGAGGCCTAGGCTTTTGCAAA
GATCGATCAAGAGACAGGATGAGGATCGTTTCGCATGATTGAACAAGATGGATTGCACGCAGGTTCTCCG
GCCGCTTGGGTGGAGAGGCTATTCGGCTATGACTGGGCACAACAGACAATCGGCTGCTCTGATGCCGCCG
TGTTCCGGCTGTCAGCGCAGGGGCGCCCGGTTCTTTTTGTCAAGACCGACCTGTCCGGTGCCCTGAATGA
ACTGCAAGACGAGGCAGCGCGGCTATCGTGGCTGGCCACGACGGGCGTTCCTTGCGCAGCTGTGCTCGAC
GTTGTCACTGAAGCGGGAAGGGACTGGCTGCTATTGGGCGAAGTGCCGGGGCAGGATCTCCTGTCATCTC
ACCTTGCTCCTGCCGAGAAAGTATCCATCATGGCTGATGCAATGCGGCGGCTGCATACGCTTGATCCGGC
TACCTGCCCATTCGACCACCAAGCGAAACATCGCATCGAGCGAGCACGTACTCGGATGGAAGCCGGTCTT
GTCGATCAGGATGATCTGGACGAAGAGCATCAGGGGCTCGCGCCAGCCGAACTGTTCGCCAGGCTCAAGG
CGAGCATGCCCGACGGCGAGGATCTCGTCGTGACCCATGGCGATGCCTGCTTGCCGAATATCATGGTGGA
AAATGGCCGCTTTTCTGGATTCATCGACTGTGGCCGGCTGGGTGTGGCGGACCGCTATCAGGACATAGCG
TTGGCTACCCGTGATATTGCTGAAGAGCTTGGCGGCGAATGGGCTGACCGCTTCCTCGTGCTTTACGGTA
TCGCCGCTCCCGATTCGCAGCGCATCGCCTTCTATCGCCTTCTTGACGAGTTCTTCTGAGCGGGACTCTG
GGGTTCGAAATGACCGACCAAGCGACGCCCAACCTGCCATCACGAGATTTCGATTCCACCGCCGCCTTCT
ATGAAAGGTTGGGCTTCGGAATCGTTTTCCGGGACGCCGGCTGGATGATCCTCCAGCGCGGGGATCTCAT
GCTGGAGTTCTTCGCCCACCCTAGGGGGAGGCTAACTGAAACACGGAAGGAGACAATACCGGAAGGAACC
CGCGCTATGACGGCAATAAAAAGACAGAATAAAACGCACGGTGTTGGGTCGTTTGTTCATAAACGCGGGG
TTCGGTCCCAGGGCTGGCACTCTGTCGATACCCCACCGAGACCCCATTGGGGCCAATACGCCCGCGTTTC
TTCCTTTTCCCCACCCCACCCCCCAAGTTCGGGTGAAGGCCCAGGGCTCGCAGCCAACGTCGGGGCGGCA
GGCCCTGCCATAGCCTCAGGTTACTCATATATACTTTAGATTGATTTAAAACTTCATTTTTAATTTAAAA
GGATCTAGGTGAAGATCCTTTTTGATAATCTCATGACCAAAATCCCTTAACGTGAGTTTTCGTTCCACTG
AGCGTCAGACCCCGTAGAAAAGATCAAAGGATCTTCTTGAGATCCTTTTTTTCTGCGCGTAATCTGCTGC
TTGCAAACAAAAAAACCACCGCTACCAGCGGTGGTTTGTTTGCCGGATCAAGAGCTACCAACTCTTTTTC
CGAAGGTAACTGGCTTCAGCAGAGCGCAGATACCAAATACTGTTCTTCTAGTGTAGCCGTAGTTAGGCCA
CCACTTCAAGAACTCTGTAGCACCGCCTACATACCTCGCTCTGCTAATCCTGTTACCAGTGGCTGCTGCC
AGTGGCGATAAGTCGTGTCTTACCGGGTTGGACTCAAGACGATAGTTACCGGATAAGGCGCAGCGGTCGG
GCTGAACGGGGGGTTCGTGCACACAGCCCAGCTTGGAGCGAACGACCTACACCGAACTGAGATACCTACA
GCGTGAGCTATGAGAAAGCGCCACGCTTCCCGAAGGGAGAAAGGCGGACAGGTATCCGGTAAGCGGCAGG
GTCGGAACAGGAGAGCGCACGAGGGAGCTTCCAGGGGGAAACGCCTGGTATCTTTATAGTCCTGTCGGGT
TTCGCCACCTCTGACTTGAGCGTCGATTTTTGTGATGCTCGTCAGGGGGGCGGAGCCTATGGAAAAACGC
CAGCAACGCGGCCTTTTTACGGTTCCTGGCCTTTTGCTGGCCTTTTGCTCACATGTTCTTTCCTGCGTTA
TCCCCTGATTCTGTGGATAACCGTATTACCGCCATGCAT
